>Addgene plasmid #206146 | PGK EGFP-RAB3A-WT | addgene full sequence | sequence record 435171 | Addgene NGS Result
ACGCCAGCAACGCGGCCTTTTTACGGTTCCTGGCCTTTTGCTGGCCTTTTGCTCACATGTTCTTTCCTGC
GTTATCCCCTGATTCTGTGGATAACCGTATTACCGCCATGCATTAGTTATTAATCCACGGGGTTGGGGTT
GCGCCTTTTCCAAGGCAGCCCTGGGTTTGCGCAGGGACGCGGCTGCTCTGGGCGTGGTTCCGGGAAACGC
AGCGGCGCCGACCCTGGGTCTCGCACATTCTTCACGTCCGTTCGCAGCGTCACCCGGATCTTCGCCGCTA
CCCTTGTGGGCCCCCCGGCGACGCTTCCTGCTCCGCCCCTAAGTCGGGAAGGTTCCTTGCGGTTCGCGGC
GTGCCGGACGTGACAAACGGAAGCCGCACGTCTCACTAGTACCCTCGCAGACGGACAGCGCCAGGGAGCA
ATGGCAGCGCGCCGACCGCGATGGGCTGTGGCCAATAGCGGCTGCTCAGCAGGGCGCGCCGAGAGCAGCG
GCCGGGAAGGGGCGGTGCGGGAGGCGGGGTGTGGGGCGGTAGTGTGGGCCCTGTTCCTGCCCGCGCGGTG
TTCCGCATTCTGCAAGCCTCCGGAGCGCACGTCGGCAGTCGGCTCCCTCGTTGACCGAATCACCGACCTC
TCTCCCCAGGTGGATCCACCGGTCGCCACCATGGTGAGCAAGGGCGAGGAGCTGTTCACCGGGGTGGTGC
CCATCCTGGTCGAGCTGGACGGCGACGTAAACGGCCACAAGTTCAGCGTGTCCGGCGAGGGCGAGGGCGA
TGCCACCTACGGCAAGCTGACCCTGAAGTTCATCTGCACCACCGGCAAGCTGCCCGTGCCCTGGCCCACC
CTCGTGACCACCCTGACCTACGGCGTGCAGTGCTTCAGCCGCTACCCCGACCACATGAAGCAGCACGACT
TCTTCAAGTCCGCCATGCCCGAAGGCTACGTCCAGGAGCGCACCATCTTCTTCAAGGACGACGGCAACTA
CAAGACCCGCGCCGAGGTGAAGTTCGAGGGCGACACCCTGGTGAACCGCATCGAGCTGAAGGGCATCGAC
TTCAAGGAGGACGGCAACATCCTGGGGCACAAGCTGGAGTACAACTACAACAGCCACAACGTCTATATCA
TGGCCGACAAGCAGAAGAACGGCATCAAGGTGAACTTCAAGATCCGCCACAACATCGAGGACGGCAGCGT
GCAGCTCGCCGACCACTACCAGCAGAACACCCCCATCGGCGACGGCCCCGTGCTGCTGCCCGACAACCAC
TACCTGAGCACCCAGTCCGCCCTGAGCAAAGACCCCAACGAGAAGCGCGATCACATGGTCCTGCTGGAGT
TCGTGACCGCCGCCGGGATCACTCTCGGCATGGACGAGCTGTACAAGTCCGGACTCAGATCCACCATGGC
ATCCGCCACAGACTCGCGCTATGGGCAGAAGGAGTCCTCGGATCAGAACTTCGACTACATGTTCAAGATT
CTCATCATCGGCAACAGCAGCGTGGGCAAGACGTCCTTCCTCTTCCGCTATGCTGACGACTCGTTCACGC
CTGCCTTCGTCAGCACCGTGGGCATCGACTTCAAGGTCAAGACCATCTATCGCAACGACAAGAGGATCAA
GCTGCAGATCTGGGACACAGCAGGGCAAGAGCGGTACCGGACCATCACCACCGCATACTACCGGGGCGCC
ATGGGCTTCATCCTCATGTATGACATCACCAACGAGGAATCCTTCAATGCAGTGCAGGACTGGTCCACCC
AGATCAAGACCTACTCATGGGACAATGCCCAGGTGCTGCTGGTAGGAAACAAGTGTGACATGGAGGATGA
GCGGGTGGTGTCATCAGAACGTGGCCGGCAGCTAGCTGACCACCTTGGGTTCGAGTTCTTTGAGGCAAGC
GCCAAGGACAACATTAACGTCAAGCAGACCTTTGAGCGCCTGGTGGATGTCATCTGCGAGAAGATGTCCG
AGTCGTTGGACACGGCGGACCCTGCGGTCACAGGCGCCAAGCAGGGCCCACAGCTCAGTGACCAGCAGGT
GCCACCGCACCAGGACTGCGCCTGCTGACTCGACGGTACCGCGGGCCCGGGATCCACCGGATCTAGATAA
CTGATCATAATCAGCCATACCACATTTGTAGAGGTTTTACTTGCTTTAAAAAACCTCCCACACCTCCCCC
TGAACCTGAAACATAAAATGAATGCAATTGTTGTTGTTAACTTGTTTATTGCAGCTTATAATGGTTACAA
ATAAAGCAATAGCATCACAAATTTCACAAATAAAGCATTTTTTTCACTGCATTCTAGTTGTGGTTTGTCC
AAACTCATCAATGTATCTTAACGCGTAAATTGTAAGCGTTAATATTTTGTTAAAATTCGCGTTAAATTTT
TGTTAAATCAGCTCATTTTTTAACCAATAGGCCGAAATCGGCAAAATCCCTTATAAATCAAAAGAATAGA
CCGAGATAGGGT
[37 nt withheld, positions 2463-2499]
AAAGAACGTGGACTCCAACGTCAAAGG
[49 nt withheld, positions 2527-2575]
T
[91 nt withheld, positions 2577-2667]
G
[124 nt withheld, positions 2669-2792]
CAGGTGGCACTTTTCGGGGAAATGTGCGCGGAACCCCTATTTGTTTATTTTTCTAAATACATTCAAATAT
GTATCCGCTCATGAGACAATAACCCTGATAAATGCTTCAATAATATTGAAAAAGGAAGAGTCCTGAGGCG
GAAAGAACCAGCTGTGGAATGTGTGTCAGTTAGGGTGTGGAAAGTCCCCAGGCTCCCCAGCAGGCAGAAG
TATGCAAAGCATGCATCTCAATTAGTCAGCAACCAGGTGTGGAAAGTCCCCAGGCTCCCCAGCAGGCAGA
AGTATGCAAAGCATGCATCTCAATTAGTCAGCAACCATAGTCCCGCCCCTAACTCCGCCCATCCCGCCCC
TAACTCCGCCCAGTTCCGCCCATTCTCCGCCCCATGGCTGACTAATTTTTTTTATTTATGCAGAGGCCGA
GGCCGCCTCGGCCTCTGAGCTATTCCAGAAGTAGTGAGGAGGCTTTTTTGGAGGCCTAGGCTTTTGCAAA
GATCGATCAAGAGACAGGATGAGGATCGTTTCGCATGATTGAACAAGATGGATTGCACGCAGGTTCTCCG
GCCGCTTGGGTGGAGAGGCTATTCGGCTATGACTGGGCACAACAGACAATCGGCTGCTCTGATGCCGCCG
TGTTCCGGCTGTCAGCGCAGGGGCGCCCGGTTCTTTTTGTCAAGACCGACCTGTCCGGTGCCCTGAATGA
ACTGCAAGACGAGGCAGCGCGGCTATCGTGGCTGGCCACGACGGGCGTTCCTTGCGCAGCTGTGCTCGAC
GTTGTCACTGAAGCGGGAAGGGACTGGCTGCTATTGGGCGAAGTGCCGGGGCAGGATCTCCTGTCATCTC
ACCTTGCTCCTGCCGAGAAAGTATCCATCATGGCTGATGCAATGCGGCGGCTGCATACGCTTGATCCGGC
TACCTGCCCATTCGACCACCAAGCGAAACATCGCATCGAGCGAGCACGTACTCGGATGGAAGCCGGTCTT
GTCGATCAGGATGATCTGGACGAAGAGCATCAGGGGCTCGCGCCAGCCGAACTGTTCGCCAGGCTCAAGG
CGAGCATGCCCGACGGCGAGGATCTCGTCGTGACCCATGGCGATGCCTGCTTGCCGAATATCATGGTGGA
AAATGGCCGCTTTTCTGGATTCATCGACTGTGGCCGGCTGGGTGTGGCGGACCGCTATCAGGACATAGCG
TTGGCTACCCGTGATATTGCTGAAGAGCTTGGCGGCGAATGGGCTGACCGCTTCCTCGTGCTTTACGGTA
TCGCCGCTCCCGATTCGCAGCGCATCGCCTTCTATCGCCTTCTTGACGAGTTCTTCTGAGCGGGACTCTG
GGGTTCGAAATGACCGACCAAGCGACGCCCAACCTGCCATCACGAGATTTCGATTCCACCGCCGCCTTCT
ATGAAAGGTTGGGCTTCGGAATCGTTTTCCGGGACGCCGGCTGGATGATCCTCCAGCGCGGGGATCTCAT
GCTGGAGTTCTTCGCCCACCCTAGGGGGAGGCTAACTGAAACACGGAAGGAGACAATACCGGAAGGAACC
CGCGCTATGACGGCAATAAAAAGACAGAATAAAACGCACGGTGTTGGGTCGTTTGTTCATAAACGCGGGG
TTCGGTCCCAGGGCTGGCACTCTGTCGATACCCCACCGAGACCCCATTGGGGCCAATACGCCCGCGTTTC
TTCCTTTTCCCCACCCCACCCCCCAAGTTCGGGTGAAGGCCCAGGGCTCGCAGCCAACGTCGGGGCGGCA
GGCCCTGCCATAGCCTCAGGTTACTCATATATACTTTAGATTGATTTAAAACTTCATTTTTAATTTAAAA
GGATCTAGGTGAAGATCCTTTTTGATAATCTCATGACCAAAATCCCTTAACGTGAGTTTTCGTTCCACTG
AGCGTCAGACCCCGTAGAAAAGATCAAAGGATCTTCTTGAGATCCTTTTTTTCTGCGCGTAATCTGCTGC
TTGCAAACAAAAAAACCACCGCTACCAGCGGTGGTTTGTTTGCCGGATCAAGAGCTACCAACTCTTTTTC
CGAAGGTAACTGGCTTCAGCAGAGCGCAGATACCAAATACTGTTCTTCTAGTGTAGCCGTAGTTAGGCCA
CCACTTCAAGAACTCTGTAGCACCGCCTACATACCTCGCTCTGCTAATCCTGTTACCAGTGGCTGCTGCC
AGTGGCGATAAGTCGTGTCTTACCGGGTTGGACTCAAGACGATAGTTACCGGATAAGGCGCAGCGGTCGG
GCTGAACGGGGGGTTCGTGCACACAGCCCAGCTTGGAGCGAACGACCTACACCGAACTGAGATACCTACA
GCGTGAGCTATGAGAAAGCGCCACGCTTCCCGAAGGGAGAAAGGCGGACAGGTATCCGGTAAGCGGCAGG
GTCGGAACAGGAGAGCGCACGAGGGAGCTTCCAGGGGGAAACGCCTGGTATCTTTATAGTCCTGTCGGGT
TTCGCCACCTCTGACTTGAGCGTCGATTTTTGTGATGCTCGTCAGGGGGGCGGAGCCTATGGAAAA
Features (pLannotate 1.2.2; 15 found; start..end, strand, type, name):
     47..106     +  rep_origin     RSF ori (fragment): Plasmids containing the RSF 1030 origin of replication can be propagated in E. coli cells that contain additional plasmids with compatible origins.
    129..639     +  promoter       hPGK promoter: human phosphoglycerate kinase 1 promoter
    661..1377    +  CDS            EGFP: EGFP is a basic (constitutively fluorescent) green fluorescent protein published in 1996, derived from Aequorea victoria. It is reported to be a rapidly-maturing weak dimer with moderate acid sensitivity.
   1396..2055    +  CDS            RAB3A: RAB3A_HUMAN - Experimental evidence at protein level: Swiss-Prot protein existence level 1. Small GTP-binding protein that plays a central role in regulated exocytosis and secretion. Controls the recruitment, tethering and docking of secretory vesicles to the plasma membrane (By similarity). Upon stimulation, switches to its active GTP-bound form, cycles to vesicles and recruits effectors such as RIMS1, RIMS2, Rabphilin-3A/RPH3A, RPH3AL or SYTL4 to help the docking of vesicules onto the plasma membrane (By similarity). Upon GTP hydrolysis by GTPase-activating protein, dissociates from the vesi
   2060..2085    +  misc_feature   MCS (fragment): multiple cloning site
   2102..2186    +  CDS            large T antigen (fragment): large T antigen from SV40 (simian virus 40)
   2209..2330    +  polyA_signal   SV40 poly(A) signal: SV40 polyadenylation signal
   2364..2792    -  rep_origin     f1 ori (sequence partly withheld): f1 bacteriophage origin of replication; arrow indicates direction of (+) strand synthesis
   2819..2923    +  promoter       AmpR promoter: bla
   2925..3282    +  promoter       SV40 promoter: SV40 enhancer and early promoter
   3317..4111    +  CDS            NeoR/KanR: aminoglycoside phosphotransferase from Tn5; aph(3')-II (or nptII); confers resistance to neomycin, kanamycin, and G418 (Geneticin®)
   4132..4284    +  CDS            ble (fragment): BLE_KLEPN - Experimental evidence at protein level: Swiss-Prot protein existence level 1. Binding protein with a strong affinity to the bleomycin family of antibiotics. Binds to CL990; an antimitotic-antibiotic compound. From Klebsiella pneumoniae.
   4343..4390    +  polyA_signal   HSV TK poly(A) signal: herpes simplex virus thymidine kinase polyadenylation signal (Cole and Stacy, 1985)
   4481..4497    -  polyA_signal   bGH poly(A) signal (fragment): bovine growth hormone polyadenylation signal
   4719..5307    +  rep_origin     ori: high-copy-number ColE1/pMB1/pBR322/pUC origin of replication
