[The description below was written by a language model from this plasmid's Addgene catalogue record and pLannotate feature annotations shown in this document.]
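Description:
PGK EGFP-RAB3A-WT is a mammalian expression plasmid built on a Clontech pEGFP-type backbone in which the original CMV promoter has been replaced by the human phosphoglycerate kinase 1 (PGK) promoter. PGK is a constitutive housekeeping-gene promoter. It drives a single open reading frame in which EGFP is fused to the N terminus of wild-type human RAB3A, a small GTPase that regulates exocytosis and the tethering and docking of secretory and synaptic vesicles. The fusion is followed by a remnant of the multiple cloning site and an SV40 polyadenylation signal. The catalogue lists the insert at about 1.9 kb, cloned between AgeI and DraIII. That is larger than the roughly 660 bp RAB3A coding region alone, so the figure probably covers the EGFP-RAB3A segment plus flanking sequence, though the record does not say so. The sequenced record is about 5.3 kb, close to the stated total of 5.4 kb.

The plasmid is maintained in E. coli at high copy through a pUC/ColE1-type origin and also carries an f1 origin. A single Tn5 NeoR/KanR gene serves both hosts. The bacterial bla promoter expresses it for kanamycin selection, and the SV40 enhancer/early promoter with an HSV TK poly(A) signal expresses it for G418 selection in mammalian cells. The short RSF ori, ble, large T antigen and bGH poly(A) annotations are fragments and most likely backbone remnants or partial matches rather than functional parts.

The associated publication studies how phosphorylation of RAB3 by pathogenic LRRK2 impairs trafficking of synaptic vesicle precursors. This fits use of the construct as the wild-type fluorescent reporter for imaging RAB3A localisation and transport in live cells.
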