Addgene plasmid #206146: PGK EGFP-RAB3A-WT
Purpose: PGK EGFP-RAB3A-WT
Depositing lab: Erika Holzbaur. Publication: RAB3 phosphorylation by pathogenic LRRK2 impairs trafficking of synaptic vesicle precursors. Dou D, Aiken J, Holzbaur ELF. J Cell Biol. 2024 Jun 3;223(6):e202307092. doi: 10.1083/jcb.202307092. Epub 2024 Mar 21. PubMed 38512027.
Backbone
  Vector backbone: PGK pEGFP
  Backbone manufacturer: Clontech
  Backbone size w/o insert (bp): 3500
  Total vector size (bp): 5400
  Modifications to backbone: Replaced CMV with PGK
  Vector type: Mammalian Expression
  Selectable markers: Neomycin (select with G418)
Growth in bacteria
  Bacterial resistance: Kanamycin, 50 μg/mL
  Growth temperature: 37°C
  Growth strain: DH5alpha
  Copy number: High Copy
Gene/Insert
  Gene/Insert name: RAB3A
  Species: H. sapiens (human)
  Insert size (bp): 1897
  Entrez Gene: RAB3A
  Promoter: PGK
  Tag / fusion protein: EGFP (N terminal on backbone)
  Cloning method: Restriction Enzyme; 5′ cloning site AgeI (unknown if destroyed); 3′ cloning site DraIII (unknown if destroyed)
  Sequencing primers: 5′ 5'-GACCACTACCAGCAGAACAC
Resource information
  A portion of this plasmid was derived from a plasmid made by: Addgene# 49542
Terms and licenses: Academic/Nonprofit Terms; Industry Terms: Not Available to Industry
How to cite: PGK EGFP-RAB3A-WT was a gift from Erika Holzbaur (Addgene plasmid # 206146 ; http://n2t.net/addgene:206146 ; RRID:Addgene_206146)
